Addgene plasmid #62994: pPyCAG-Nanog(M125A)-IP
Purpose: Expresses Mouse Nanog M125A Mutants. It is modified from pPyCAG-Nanog-IP (Addgene Plasmid #13838).
Depositing lab: Shinya Yamanaka. Depositing organization: J. David Gladstone Institutes.
Backbone
  Vector backbone: pPyCAG-Nanog-IP
  Backbone manufacturer: Shinya Yamanaka
  Backbone size w/o insert (bp): 6378
  Total vector size (bp): 7359
  Vector type: Mammalian Expression
  Selectable markers: Puromycin
Growth in bacteria
  Bacterial resistance: Ampicillin, 100 μg/mL
  Growth temperature: 37°C
  Growth strain: DH5alpha
  Copy number: High Copy
Gene/Insert
  Gene/Insert name: Mouse Nanog M125A Mutant
  Species: M. musculus (mouse)
  Insert size (bp): 918
  Mutation: Changed Methionine 125 (126 AA in Mouse Protein) to Alanine
  Entrez Gene: Nanog (a.k.a. 2410002E02Rik, ENK, Stm1, ecat4)
Resource information
  A portion of this plasmid was derived from a plasmid made by: pPyCAG-Nanog-IP (Addgene # 13838)
Terms and licenses: Academic/Nonprofit Terms; Industry Terms: Not Available to Industry
How to cite: pPyCAG-Nanog(M125A)-IP was a gift from Shinya Yamanaka (Addgene plasmid # 62994 ; http://n2t.net/addgene:62994 ; RRID:Addgene_62994)
