[The description below was written by a language model from this plasmid's Addgene catalogue record and the feature table of its GenBank file.]
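Description:
pPyCAG-Nanog(M125A)-IP is a mammalian expression plasmid of about 7.36 kb that drives constitutive expression of a point mutant of mouse Nanog. It is derived from the parental pPyCAG-Nanog-IP vector. It is maintained in E. coli through a high-copy ColE1/pUC-type origin and a beta-lactamase gene conferring ampicillin resistance. The backbone also carries remnants of a lac promoter/operator region, an SV40 early promoter/origin segment and two SV40 polyadenylation signals. The "Py" in the name suggests a polyoma-based episomal design, but no polyoma origin is annotated in the feature table.

The expression unit is built on the CAG promoter: the CMV immediate-early enhancer, the chicken beta-actin promoter and a chimeric beta-actin/beta-globin intron, which together give strong expression in many mammalian cell types. Downstream, the 918 bp Nanog coding region sits between attB1 and attB2 sites, indicating it was introduced by Gateway recombination; the insert itself is not annotated as a feature. The mutation changes methionine 125 to alanine, which the record notes corresponds to residue 126 of the mouse protein. The associated reference title places the plasmid in a series of Nanog homeodomain mutants.

An EMCV IRES follows the insert and directs translation of puromycin N-acetyltransferase from the same transcript, which ends at a bovine growth hormone polyadenylation signal. Because Nanog and the resistance marker share one bicistronic mRNA, puromycin selection enriches for cells that express the mutant protein. The record states no application beyond expressing the mutant. A natural use is comparison with wild-type Nanog from the parental plasmid.
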