LOCUS       Exported 7361 bp ds-DNA circular SYN 13-MAY-2021
DEFINITION  Expresses Mouse Nanog M125A Mutants. It is modified from
            pPyCAG-Nanog-IP (Addgene Plasmid #13838)..
ACCESSION   .
VERSION     .
KEYWORDS    pPyCAG-Nanog(M125A)-IP
SOURCE      synthetic DNA construct
  ORGANISM  synthetic DNA construct
REFERENCE   1 (bases 1 to 7361)
  TITLE     Plasmids of NANOG HD Mutants
  JOURNAL   Unpublished
REFERENCE   2 (bases 1 to 7361)
  AUTHORS   .
  TITLE     Direct Submission
  JOURNAL   Exported May 13, 2021 from SnapGene Server 1.1.58
            http://www.snapgene.com
FEATURES             Location/Qualifiers
     source          1..7361
                     /organism="synthetic DNA construct"
                     /mol_type="other DNA"
     polyA_signal    576..710
                     /label=SV40 poly(A) signal
                     /note="SV40 polyadenylation signal"
     enhancer        724..1103
                     /label=CMV enhancer
                     /note="human cytomegalovirus immediate early enhancer"
     promoter        1105..1382
                     /label=chicken beta-actin promoter
     intron          1383..2399
                     /label=chimeric intron
                     /note="chimera between introns from chicken beta-actin and
                     rabbit beta-globin"
     primer_bind     2323..2345
                     /label=pCAGGS-5
                     /note="Chimeric intron in CAG promoter, forward primer"
     primer_bind     2407..2426
                     /label=pCAG-F
                     /note="Rabbit beta-globin intron, for pCAG plasmids,
                     forward primer"
     protein_bind    2437..2461
                     /gene="mutant version of attB"
                     /label=attB1
                     /bound_moiety="BP Clonase(TM)"
                     /note="recombination site for the Gateway(R) BP reaction"
     protein_bind    complement(3390..3414)
                     /gene="mutant version of attB"
                     /label=attB2
                     /bound_moiety="BP Clonase(TM)"
                     /note="recombination site for the Gateway(R) BP reaction"
     misc_feature    3432..4020
                     /label=IRES2
                     /note="internal ribosome entry site (IRES) of the
                     encephalomyocarditis virus (EMCV)"
     primer_bind     complement(3601..3618)
                     /label=IRES reverse
                     /note="IRES internal ribosome entry site, reverse primer.
                     Also called pCDH-rev"
     primer_bind     3828..3847
                     /label=IRES-F
                     /note="IRES internal ribosome entry site, forward primer"
     CDS             4021..4620
                     /codon_start=1
                     /gene="pac from Streptomyces alboniger"
                     /product="puromycin N-acetyltransferase"
                     /label=PuroR
                     /note="confers resistance to puromycin"
                     /translation="MTEYKPTVRLATRDDVPRAVRTLAAAFADYPATRHTVDPDRHIER
                     VTELQELFLTRVGLDIGKVWVADDGAAVAVWTTPESVEAGAVFAEIGPRMAELSGSRLA
                     AQQQMEGLLAPHRPKEPAWFLATVGVSPDHQGKGLGSAVVLPGVEAAERAGVPAFLETS
                     APRNLPFYERLGFTVTADVEVPEGPRTWCMTRKPGA"
     primer_bind     complement(4021..4040)
                     /label=Puro-R
                     /note="Puromycin resistance gene, reverse primer. Also
                     called puro-variant-R"
     primer_bind     4517..4537
                     /label=Puro-F
                     /note="Puromycin resistance gene, forward primer"
     primer_bind     complement(4701..4718)
                     /label=BGH-rev
                     /note="Bovine growth hormone terminator, reverse primer.
                     Also called BGH reverse"
     polyA_signal    4707..4931
                     /label=bGH poly(A) signal
                     /note="bovine growth hormone polyadenylation signal"
     primer_bind     complement(4978..4994)
                     /label=M13 rev
                     /note="common sequencing primer, one of multiple similar
                     variants"
     primer_bind     complement(4978..4994)
                     /label=M13 Reverse
                     /note="In lacZ gene. Also called M13-rev"
     primer_bind     complement(4991..5013)
                     /label=M13/pUC Reverse
                     /note="In lacZ gene"
     protein_bind    5002..5018
                     /label=lac operator
                     /bound_moiety="lac repressor encoded by lacI"
                     /note="The lac repressor binds to the lac operator to
                     inhibit transcription in E. coli. This inhibition can be
                     relieved by adding lactose or
                     isopropyl-beta-D-thiogalactopyranoside (IPTG)."
     promoter        complement(5026..5056)
                     /label=lac promoter
                     /note="promoter for the E. coli lac operon"
     protein_bind    5071..5092
                     /label=CAP binding site
                     /bound_moiety="E. coli catabolite activator protein"
                     /note="CAP binding activates transcription in the presence
                     of cAMP."
     promoter        5151..5346
                     /label=SV40 promoter
                     /note="SV40 early promoter"
     rep_origin      5197..5332
                     /label=SV40 ori
                     /note="SV40 origin of replication"
     primer_bind     5259..5278
                     /label=SV40pro-F
                     /note="SV40 promoter/origin, forward primer"
     polyA_signal    5352..5486
                     /label=SV40 poly(A) signal
                     /note="SV40 polyadenylation signal"
     primer_bind     complement(5554..5571)
                     /label=L4440
                     /note="L4440 vector, forward primer"
     rep_origin      complement(5725..6313)
                     /direction=LEFT
                     /label=ori
                     /note="high-copy-number ColE1/pMB1/pBR322/pUC origin of
                     replication"
     primer_bind     complement(5805..5824)
                     /label=pBR322ori-F
                     /note="pBR322 origin, forward primer"
     CDS             complement(6484..7344)
                     /codon_start=1
                     /gene="bla"
                     /product="beta-lactamase"
                     /label=AmpR
                     /note="confers resistance to ampicillin, carbenicillin, and
                     related antibiotics"
                     /translation="MSIQHFRVALIPFFAAFCLPVFAHPETLVKVKDAEDQLGARVGYI
                     ELDLNSGKILESFRPEERFPMMSTFKVLLCGAVLSRIDAGQEQLGRRIHYSQNDLVEYS
                     PVTEKHLTDGMTVRELCSAAITMSDNTAANLLLTTIGGPKELTAFLHNMGDHVTRLDRW
                     EPELNEAIPNDERDTTMPVAMATTLRKLLTGELLTLASRQQLIDWMEADKVAGPLLRSA
                     LPAGWFIADKSGAGERGSRGIIAALGPDGKPSRIVVIYTTGSQATMDERNRQIAEIGAS
                     LIKHW"
     primer_bind     7107..7126
                     /label=Amp-R
                     /note="Ampicillin resistance gene, reverse primer"
ORIGIN
        1 gaccgctttg gaaaaacaaa gactgtattt cctggaaatt aatgtttatt caataaactg
       61 tgtattcagc tatattcaca tagtggtgag gctgaaatga ggcgggaaga ggcggttggg
      121 gcttaattat atcaatttgg gtggccccac agcgcctcca aggcgccagt cctgttttga
      181 caagttgcct ctggaagcct ctcttctttt tctccagagt aagcggaggc caggggcccc
      241 cggcctctgc ttaatactaa aaaaaacagc tgttgtcata gtaatgattg ggtggaaaca
      301 ttccaggcct gggtggagag gctttttgct tcctcttgca aaaccacact gacattccag
      361 gcctgggtgg agaggctttt tgcttcctct tgcaaaacca cactgccctc tggagggcag
      421 ttgcctagca actaattaaa agaggatgtc gcacggccag ctgcggtcag ttagtcactt
      481 cctgcttaac tgacttgaca ttttctattt taagagtcgg gaggaaaatt actgtgttgg
      541 aggccctccg ccatcttctg aagctgaatc gaattaactt gtttattgca gcttataatg
      601 gttacaaata aagcaatagc atcacaaatt tcacaaataa agcatttttt tcactgcatt
      661 ctagttgtgg tttgtccaaa ctcatcaatg tatcttatca tgtctggatc tgatatcatc
      721 gtcgacattg attattgact agttattaat agtaatcaat tacggggtca ttagttcata
      781 gcccatatat ggagttccgc gttacataac ttacggtaaa tggcccgcct ggctgaccgc
      841 ccaacgaccc ccgcccattg acgtcaataa tgacgtatgt tcccatagta acgccaatag
      901 ggactttcca ttgacgtcaa tgggtggagt atttacggta aactgcccac ttggcagtac
      961 atcaagtgta tcatatgcca agtacgcccc ctattgacgt caatgacggt aaatggcccg
     1021 cctggcatta tgcccagtac atgaccttat gggactttcc tacttggcag tacatctacg
     1081 tattagtcat cgctattacc atggtcgagg tgagccccac gttctgcttc actctcccca
     1141 tctccccccc ctccccaccc ccaattttgt atttatttat tttttaatta ttttgtgcag
     1201 cgatgggggc gggggggggg ggggggcgcg cgccaggcgg ggcggggcgg ggcgaggggc
     1261 ggggcggggc gaggcggaga ggtgcggcgg cagccaatca gagcggcgcg ctccgaaagt
     1321 ttccttttat ggcgaggcgg cggcggcggc ggccctataa aaagcgaagc gcgcggcggg
     1381 cgggagtcgc tgcgcgctgc cttcgccccg tgccccgctc cgccgccgcc tcgcgccgcc
     1441 cgccccggct ctgactgacc gcgttactcc cacaggtgag cgggcgggac ggcccttctc
     1501 ctccgggctg taattagcgc ttggtttaat gacggcttgt ttcttttctg tggctgcgtg
     1561 aaagccttga ggggctccgg gagggccctt tgtgcggggg gagcggctcg gggggtgcgt
     1621 gcgtgtgtgt gtgcgtgggg agcgccgcgt gcggctccgc gctgcccggc ggctgtgagc
     1681 gctgcgggcg cggcgcgggg ctttgtgcgc tccgcagtgt gcgcgagggg agcgcggccg
     1741 ggggcggtgc cccgcggtgc ggggggggct gcgaggggaa caaaggctgc gtgcggggtg
     1801 tgtgcgtggg ggggtgagca gggggtgtgg gcgcgtcggt cgggctgcaa ccccccctgc
     1861 acccccctcc ccgagttgct gagcacggcc cggcttcggg tgcggggctc cgtacggggc
     1921 gtggcgcggg gctcgccgtg ccgggcgggg ggtggcggca ggtgggggtg ccgggcgggg
     1981 cggggccgcc tcgggccggg gagggctcgg gggaggggcg cggcggcccc cggagcgccg
     2041 gcggctgtcg aggcgcggcg agccgcagcc attgcctttt atggtaatcg tgcgagaggg
     2101 cgcagggact tcctttgtcc caaatctgtg cggagccgaa atctgggagg cgccgccgca
     2161 ccccctctag cgggcgcggg gcgaagcggt gcggcgccgg caggaaggaa atgggcgggg
     2221 agggccttcg tgcgtcgccg cgccgccgtc cccttctccc tctccagcct cggggctgtc
     2281 cgcgggggga cggctgcctt cgggggggac ggggcagggc ggggttcggc ttctggcgtg
     2341 tgaccggcgg ctctagagcc tctgctaacc atgttcatgc cttcttcttt ttcntacagc
     2401 tcctgggcaa cgtgctggtt attgtgctga attatcacaa gtttgtacaa aaaagcaggc
     2461 tctgacatga gtgtgggtct tcctggtccc cacagtttgc ctagttctga ggaagcatcg
     2521 aattctggga acgcctcatc aatgcctgca gtttttcatc ccgagaacta ttcttgctta
     2581 caagggtctg ctactgagat gctctgcaca gaggctgcct ctcctcgccc ttcctctgaa
     2641 gacctgcctc ttcaaggcag ccctgattct tctaccagtc ccaaacaaaa gctctcaagt
     2701 cctgaggctg acaagggccc tgaggaggag gagaacaagg tccttgccag gaagcagaag
     2761 atgcggactg tgttctctca ggcccagctg tgtgcactca aggacaggtt tcagaagcag
     2821 aagtacctca gcctccagca ggcgcaagaa ctctcctcca ttctgaacct gagctataag
     2881 caggttaaga cctggtttca aaaccaaagg atgaagtgca agcggtggca gaaaaaccag
     2941 tggttgaaga ctagcaatgg tctgattcag aagggctcag caccagtgga gtatcccagc
     3001 atccattgca gctatcccca gggctatctg gtgaacgcat ctggaagcct ttccatgtgg
     3061 ggcagccaga cttggaccaa cccaacttgg agcagccaga cctggaccaa cccaacttgg
     3121 aacaaccaga cctggaccaa cccaacttgg agcagccagg cctggaccgc tcagtcctgg
     3181 aacggccagc cttggaatgc tgctccgctc cataacttcg gggaggactt tctgcagcct
     3241 tacgtacagt tgcagcaaaa cttctctgcc agtgatttgg aggtgaattt ggaagccact
     3301 agggaaagcc atgcgcattt tagcacccca caagccttgg aattattcct gaactactct
     3361 gtgactccac caggtgaaat atgagactta cccagctttc ttgtacaaag tggtgataat
     3421 tccgcccccc ccccctctcc ctcccccccc cccctaacgt tactggccga agccgcttgg
     3481 aataaggccg gtgtgcgttt gtctatatgt tattttccac catattgccg tcttttggca
     3541 atgtgagggc ccggaaacct ggccctgtct tcttgacgag cattcctagg ggtctttccc
     3601 ctctcgccaa aggaatgcaa ggtctgttga atgtcgtgaa ggaagcagtt cctctggaag
     3661 cttcttgaag acaaacaacg tctgtagcga ccctttgcag gcagcggaac cccccacctg
     3721 gcgacaggtg cctctgcggc caaaagccac gtgtataaga tacacctgca aaggcggcac
     3781 aaccccagtg ccacgttgtg agttggatag ttgtggaaag agtcaaatgg ctctcctcaa
     3841 gcgtattcaa caaggggctg aaggatgccc agaaggtacc ccattgtatg ggatctgatc
     3901 tggggcctcg gtgcacatgc tttacatgtg tttagtcgag gttaaaaaaa cgtctaggcc
     3961 ccccgaacca cggggacgtg gttttccttt gaaaaacacg atgataatat ggccacaacc
     4021 atgaccgagt acaagcccac ggtgcgcctc gccacccgcg acgacgtccc cagggccgta
     4081 cgcaccctcg ccgccgcgtt cgccgactac cccgccacgc gccacaccgt cgatccggac
     4141 cgccacatcg agcgggtcac cgagctgcaa gaactcttcc tcacgcgcgt cgggctcgac
     4201 atcggcaagg tgtgggtcgc ggacgacggc gccgcggtgg cggtctggac cacgccggag
     4261 agcgtcgaag cgggggcggt gttcgccgag atcggcccgc gcatggccga gttgagcggt
     4321 tcccggctgg ccgcgcagca acagatggaa ggcctcctgg cgccgcaccg gcccaaggag
     4381 cccgcgtggt tcctggccac cgtcggcgtc tcgcccgacc accagggcaa gggtctgggc
     4441 agcgccgtcg tgctccccgg agtggaggcg gccgagcgcg ccggggtgcc cgccttcctg
     4501 gagacctccg cgccccgcaa cctccccttc tacgagcggc tcggcttcac cgtcaccgcc
     4561 gacgtcgagg tgcccgaagg accgcgcacc tggtgcatga cccgcaagcc cggtgcctga
     4621 cgcccgcccc acgacccgca gcgcccgacc gaaaggagcg cacgacccca tgcatcgatg
     4681 atctagagct cgctgatcag cctcgactgt gccttctagt tgccagccat ctgttgtttg
     4741 cccctccccc gtgccttcct tgaccctgga aggtgccact cccactgtcc tttcctaata
     4801 aaatgaggaa attgcatcgc attgtctgag taggtgtcat tctattctgg ggggtggggt
     4861 ggggcaggac agcaaggggg aggattggga agacaatagc aggcatgctg gggatgcggt
     4921 gggctctatg gcttctgagg cggaaagaac ctgcagccca agcttggcgt aatcatggtc
     4981 atagctgttt cctgtgtgaa attgttatcc gctcacaatt ccacacaaca tacgagccgg
     5041 aagcataaag tgtaaagcct ggggtgccta atgagtgagc taactcacat taattgcgtt
     5101 gcgctcactg cccgctttcc agtcgggaaa cctgtcgtgc cagcggatcc gcatctcaat
     5161 tagtcagcaa ccatagtccc gcccctaact ccgcccatcc cgcccctaac tccgcccagt
     5221 tccgcccatt ctccgcccca tggctgacta atttttttta tttatgcaga ggccgaggcc
     5281 gcctcggcct ctgagctatt ccagaagtag tgaggaggct tttttggagg cctaggcttt
     5341 tgcaaaaagc taacttgttt attgcagctt ataatggtta caaataaagc aatagcatca
     5401 caaatttcac aaataaagca tttttttcac tgcattctag ttgtggtttg tccaaactca
     5461 tcaatgtatc ttatcatgtc tggatccgct gcattaatga atcggccaac gcgcggggag
     5521 aggcggtttg cgtattgggc gctcttccgc ttcctcgctc actgactcgc tgcgctcggt
     5581 cgttcggctg cggcgagcgg tatcagctca ctcaaaggcg gtaatacggt tatccacaga
     5641 atcaggggat aacgcaggaa agaacatgtg agcaaaaggc cagcaaaagg ccaggaaccg
     5701 taaaaaggcc gcgttgctgg cgtttttcca taggctccgc ccccctgacg agcatcacaa
     5761 aaatcgacgc tcaagtcaga ggtggcgaaa cccgacagga ctataaagat accaggcgtt
     5821 tccccctgga agctccctcg tgcgctctcc tgttccgacc ctgccgctta ccggatacct
     5881 gtccgccttt ctcccttcgg gaagcgtggc gctttctcat agctcacgct gtaggtatct
     5941 cagttcggtg taggtcgttc gctccaagct gggctgtgtg cacgaacccc ccgttcagcc
     6001 cgaccgctgc gccttatccg gtaactatcg tcttgagtcc aacccggtaa gacacgactt
     6061 atcgccactg gcagcagcca ctggtaacag gattagcaga gcgaggtatg taggcggtgc
     6121 tacagagttc ttgaagtggt ggcctaacta cggctacact agaagaacag tatttggtat
     6181 ctgcgctctg ctgaagccag ttaccttcgg aaaaagagtt ggtagctctt gatccggcaa
     6241 acaaaccacc gctggtagcg gtggtttttt tgtttgcaag cagcagatta cgcgcagaaa
     6301 aaaaggatct caagaagatc ctttgatctt ttctacgggg tctgacgctc agtggaacga
     6361 aaactcacgt taagggattt tggtcatgag attatcaaaa aggatcttca cctagatcct
     6421 tttaaattaa aaatgaagtt ttaaatcaat ctaaagtata tatgagtaaa cttggtctga
     6481 cagttaccaa tgcttaatca gtgaggcacc tatctcagcg atctgtctat ttcgttcatc
     6541 catagttgcc tgactccccg tcgtgtagat aactacgata cgggagggct taccatctgg
     6601 ccccagtgct gcaatgatac cgcgagaccc acgctcaccg gctccagatt tatcagcaat
     6661 aaaccagcca gccggaaggg ccgagcgcag aagtggtcct gcaactttat ccgcctccat
     6721 ccagtctatt aattgttgcc gggaagctag agtaagtagt tcgccagtta atagtttgcg
     6781 caacgttgtt gccattgcta caggcatcgt ggtgtcacgc tcgtcgtttg gtatggcttc
     6841 attcagctcc ggttcccaac gatcaaggcg agttacatga tcccccatgt tgtgcaaaaa
     6901 agcggttagc tccttcggtc ctccgatcgt tgtcagaagt aagttggccg cagtgttatc
     6961 actcatggtt atggcagcac tgcataattc tcttactgtc atgccatccg taagatgctt
     7021 ttctgtgact ggtgagtact caaccaagtc attctgagaa tagtgtatgc ggcgaccgag
     7081 ttgctcttgc ccggcgtcaa tacgggataa taccgcgcca catagcagaa ctttaaaagt
     7141 gctcatcatt ggaaaacgtt cttcggggcg aaaactctca aggatcttac cgctgttgag
     7201 atccagttcg atgtaaccca ctcgtgcacc caactgatct tcagcatctt ttactttcac
     7261 cagcgtttct gggtgagcaa aaacaggaag gcaaaatgcc gcaaaaaagg gaataagggc
     7321 gacacggaaa tgttgaatac tcatactctt cctttttcaa t
//
