>Addgene plasmid #62994 | pPyCAG-Nanog(M125A)-IP | addgene partial sequence | sequence record 107892 | pCAG-F 5'-GCAACGTGCTGGTTATTGTG-3'
GAATTATCACAAGTTTGTACAAAAAAGCAGGCTCTGACATGAGTGTGGGTCTTCCTGGTCCCCACAGTTT
GCCTAGTTCTGAGGAAGCATCGAATTCTGGGAACGCCTCATCAATGCCTGCAGTTTTTCATCCCGAGAAC
TATTCTTGCTTACAAGGGTCTGCTACTGAGATGCTCTGCACAGAGGCTGCCTCTCCTCGCCCTTCCTCTG
AAGACCTGCCTCTTCAAGGCAGCCCTGATTCTTCTACCAGTCCCAAACAAAAGCTCTCAAGTCCTGAGGC
TGACAAGGGCCCTGAGGAGGAGGAGAACAAGGTCCTTGCCAGGAAGCAGAAGATGCGGACTGTGTTCTCT
CAGGCCCAGCTGTGTGCACTCAAGGACAGGTTTCAGAAGCAGAAGTACCTCAGCCTCCAGCAGGCGCAAG
AACTCTCCTCCATTCTGAACCTGAGCTATAAGCAGGTTAAGACCTGGTTTCAAAACCAAAGGATGAAGTG
CAAGCGGTGGCAGAAAAACCAGTGGTTGAAGACTAGCAATGGTCTGATTCAGAAGGGCTCAGCACCAGTG
GAGTATCCCAGCATCCATTGCAGCTATCCCCAGGGCTATCTGGTGAACGCATCTGGAAGCCTTTCCATGT
GGGGCAGCCAGACTTGGACCAACCCAACTTGGAGCAGCCAGACCTGGACCAACCCAACTTGGAACAACCA
GACCTGGACCAACCCAACTTGGAGCAGCCAGGCCTGGACCGCTCAGTCCTGGAACGGCCAGCCTTGGAAT
GCTGCTCCGCTCCATAACTTCGGGGAGGACTTTCTGCAGCCTTACGTACAGTTGCAGCAAAACTTCTCTG
CCAGTGATTTGGAGGTGAATTTGGAAGCCACTAGGGAAAGCCATGCGCATTTTAGCACCCCACAAGCCTT
GGAATTATTCCTGAACTACTCTGTGACTCCACCAGGTGAAATATGAGACTTACCCAGCTTTCTTGTACAA
AGTGGTGATAATTCC
