>Addgene plasmid #62994 | pPyCAG-Nanog(M125A)-IP | addgene partial sequence | sequence record 107894 | pCDH-rev 5'-GCATTCCTTTGGCGAGAG-3'
AGAAGACAGGGCCAGGTTTCCGGGCCCTCACATTGCCAAAAGACGGCAATATGGTGGAAAATAACATATA
GACAAACGCACACCGGCCTTATTCCAAGCGGCTTCGGCCAGTAACGTTAGGGGGGGGGGGGAGGGAGAGG
GGGGGGGGG
